>Addgene plasmid #44662 | pJMD-In3.4:EGFP | depositor partial sequence | sequence record 61174 | Covers In.3.4, cFOS, and first few bases of GFP
NNNNNNNNNNNNTNNNNNTGGCATTTGTNTNTNNCAACACTTCACTGNATTTNAACTATGCCCTGCCACT
TTGTACAAACTCCTGGGTTTCTTCTGGGTTCTTGGCTGACATGTTCGGAGTCCTATGTTCCACATCAGGA
TTTATTACACCATTAAACAATNAGATNGGACNNATCCTGNACTTGTGACCGTTTTAAATACTTTGCCTAC
TTTAACCTCTTTGTTTGGGTACAACCTTGGGAAAACGTCATTTGCGGATGCTTGAACATGTGTTTGTGAT
TTTCAGAACCTTGATATCTAAATCCTGCAGCCCGGGGGATCCACTANTTCTTTAGCGCCCCCCCCCATGA
TGGATCTCCAACTTTTGTTCCCTTTANTGANGGTTAATTCAAGTTTGTACAAAAACGCTCGCTCCTCTGA
CATAAGAGTTCATTCCATTGTTTAAGGTTCTATTAAAGCCCCATCTGAGGCGCTGAANACTCCAACTGTC
ACCGCAGAACCCAAATGACAAACCGAACTTTGTTGTACACTCTGGNNNCNANGGTGAATCNGGGGAANNA
NTTNTNNTCCACNNTGGTGCCNATCNTGTACNACNTGGANTNNNNNNTTTACNGCCACNNATTCAGCGTA
NCCNNNTNNNNCTATGGCGATTCCTANTACCGCNTTTTCAATCCNAAGTTCATCTGCAGCNCTAGTCATG
TGCACATGTCCTGCCNGACCCTCGNGACACCCNGACNNNNNNNNNGNNCTGCNNCAGTCTCTACTCNNNA
CNACCTGATATATCCAGACTTCCTATANTCACCCATGCNCNAANGCTACNTNCAGCAGCNCANCNNCATG
CTTNANGNNNANNNNNANTAGCANANCAGCCCCAANGTGAATNTGCNANGNNNATNACCATGTTGAANNA
NNCANNNNCTANAGNGCATCNATCTCANGTANGACNGCTATNNTNCTAGNGGNANNNNNTGGTANTNNTA
GCTNCNACTNCCANTATCGATNAATNNATANNNCNNAGATCTNNAGCANNATANNNNNNNNNTGAANNNN
NN
