>Addgene plasmid #44662 | pJMD-In3.4:EGFP | depositor partial sequence | sequence record 61175 | Covers EGFP (EGFP F primer used)
NNNNNNNNNNNNNNNNGGNNGTGCCCATCCTGGTCGAGCTGGACGGCGACGTAAACGGCCACAAGTTCAG
CGTGTCCGGCGAGGGCGAGGGCGATGCCACCTACGGCAAGCTGACCCTGAAGTTCATCTGCACCACCGGC
AAGCTGCCCGTGCCCTGGCCCACCCTCGTGACCACCCTGACCTACGGCGTGCAGTGCTTCAGCCGCTACC
CCGACCACATGAAGCAGCACGACTTCTTCAAGTCCGCCATGCCCGAAGGCTACGTCCAGGAGCGCACCAT
CTTCTTCAAGGACGACGGCAACTACAAGACCCGCGCCGAGGTGAAGTTCGAGGGCGACACCCTGGTGAAC
CGCATCGAGCTGAAGGGCATCGACTTCAAGGAGGACGGCAACATCCTGGGGCACAAGCTGGAGTACAACT
ACAACAGCCACAACGTCTATATCATGGCCGACAAGCAGAAGAACGGCATCAAGGTGAACTTCAAGATCCG
CCACAACATCGAGGACGGCAGCGTGCAGCTCGCCGACCACTACCAGCAGAACACCCCCATCGGCGACGGC
CCCGTGCTGCTGCCCGACAACCACTACCTGAGCACCCAGTCCGCCCTGAGCAAAGACCCCAACGAGAAGC
GCGATCACATGGTCCTGCTGGAGTTCGTGACCGCCGCCGGGATCACTCTCGGCATGGACGAGCTGTACAA
GGGCGGTGGAAGATCTGGGAATTCAAGGCCTCTCGAGCCTCTAGATTCTGCAGCCCTATAGTGAGTCGTA
TTACGTAGATCCAGACATGATAAGATACATTGATGAGTTTGGACAAACCACAACTAGAATGCAGTGAAAA
AAATGCTTTATTTGTGAAATTTGTGATGCTATTGCTTTATTTGTAACCATTATAAGCTGCAATAAACAAG
TTAACAACAACAATTGCATTCATTTTATGTTTCNNNNNNGGGGNANGGNNGTGGGGAGGTTTTTTCCAAC
TTTATATACATANTTGNANNNNTCACNGGGCGTCNNNTTTACGGTACCATCGANNNATNNNA
