>Addgene plasmid #44662 | pJMD-In3.4:EGFP | addgene partial sequence | sequence record 63693 | EBV-rev 5'-GTGGTTTGTCCAAACTCATC-3'
AGCACGGGGCCGTCGCCGATGGGGGTGTTCTGCTGGTAGTGGTCGGCGAGCTGCACGCTGCCGTCCTCGA
TGTTGTGGCGGATCTTGAAGTTCACCTTGATGCCGTTCTTCTGCTTGTCGGCCATGATATAGACGTTGTG
GCTGTTGTAGTTGTACTCCAGCTTGTGCCCCAGGATGTTGCCGTCCTCCTTGAAGTCGATGCCCTTCAGC
TCGATGCGGTTCACCAGGGTGTCGCCCTCGAACTTCACCTCGGCGCGGGTCTTGTAGTTGCCGTCGTCCT
TGAAGAAGATGGTGCGCTCCTGGACGTAGCCTTCGGGCATGGCGGACTTGAAGAAGTCGTGCTGCTTCAT
GTGGTCGGGGTAGCGGCTGAAGCACTGCACGCCGTAGGTCAGGGTGGTCACGAGGGTGGGCCAGGGCACG
GGCAGCTTGCCGGTGGTGCAGATGAACTTCAGGGTCAGCTTGCCGTAGGTGGCATCGCCCTCGCCCTCGC
CGGACACGCTGAACTTGTGGCCGTTTACGTCGCCGTCC
