>Addgene plasmid #44662 | pJMD-In3.4:EGFP | addgene partial sequence | sequence record 63694 | in3.4-F 5'-CCTTGTAGGCTGTTGGAAATAC-3'
CGTGGCATTTGTTTATAACAACACTTCAGTGGATTTGAACTATACCCTGGAGTTCAAAACAAACTCCATG
CTGGCTTCTGGGTTCTTGGGTGACATGTTCAAGGTCCAGTGTTTGAGATAAGGATTTAGTACACCATTAA
ACAATAAGATAAACACTTATCCTGGACGTGTGAGCGTTTTAAATACTTTGGCAACTTTAACATCTTTGTT
TGGGTACAGCCTTGGGCAAAGGTCATTTGCAGATGCTTGAACATGTGTTTGTGTCTTTCAGAAGCTTGAT
ATCGAATTCCTGCAGCCCGGGGGATCCACTAGTTCTAGAGCGGCCGCCACCGCGGTGGAGCTCCAGCTTT
TGTTCCCTTTAGTGAGGGTTAATTCAAGTTTGTACAAAAAAGCAGGCTCCAGTGACGTAGGAAGTCCATC
CATTCACAGCGCTTCTATAAAGGCGCCAGCTGAGGCGCCTACTACTCCAACCGCGACTGCAGCGAGCAAC
TGAGAAACCCAGCTTTCTTGTACAAAGTGGCCACCATGGTGAGCAAGGGCGAGGAGCTGTTCACCGGGGT
GGTGCCCATCCTGGTCGAGCTGGACGGCGACGTAAACGGCCACAAGTTCAGCGTGTCCGGCGAGGGCGAG
GGCGATGCCACCTACGGCAAGCTGACCCTGAAGTTCATCTGCACCACCGGCAAGCTGCCCGTGCCCTGGC
CCACCCTCGTGACCACCCTGACCTACGGCGTGCAGTGCTTCAGCCGCTACCCCGACCACATGAAGCAGCA
CGACTTCTTCAAGTCCGCCATGCCCGAAGGCTACGTCCAGGAGCGCACCATCTTCTTCAAGGACGACGGC
AACTACAAGACCCGCGCCGAGGTGAAGTTCGAGGGCGACACCTGTG
