[The description below was written by a language model from this plasmid's Addgene catalogue record.]
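Description:
pJMD-In3.4:EGFP is a Tol2 transposon reporter plasmid built on the pDestTol2pA2 destination backbone by Gateway cloning, intended for transgenesis in zebrafish. It is maintained in E. coli as a high-copy plasmid under ampicillin selection. The record lists a backbone of about 5.9 kb and a total size of about 6.2 kb, although the three listed inserts together add up to more than that difference, so the stated sizes should be treated as approximate. No feature table accompanies the entry, so details such as the replication origin and the exact positions of the Tol2 arms and polyadenylation signal are not documented here beyond what the backbone name implies.

The payload is an enhancer-test cassette made of three parts. A 314 bp fragment from an intronic region of zebrafish angptl4, designated In3.4, is placed upstream of a roughly 100 bp minimal mouse cFOS promoter, which in turn drives EGFP. A minimal promoter of this kind generally has little activity on its own, so EGFP expression is expected to depend on regulatory activity contributed by the adjacent candidate sequence. This makes fluorescence a readout of where and when the In3.4 element can activate transcription. In Tol2 vectors, the transposon ends flanking the cassette allow it to be integrated into the genome when Tol2 transposase is supplied, typically by co-injection into early embryos.

The design is suited to assaying the cis-regulatory potential of this angptl4 intronic module in vivo, for example its tissue specificity in transient or stable transgenic fish. The record does not state the specific expression pattern obtained.
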