Addgene plasmid #44662: pJMD-In3.4:EGFP
Depositing lab: John Rawls. Depositing organization: University of North Carolina at Chapel Hill.
Backbone
  Vector backbone: pDestTol2pA2
  Backbone size w/o insert (bp): 5883
  Total vector size (bp): 6200
  Vector type: Tol2 vector
Growth in bacteria
  Bacterial resistance: Ampicillin, 100 μg/mL
  Growth temperature: 37°C
  Growth strain: DH5alpha
  Copy number: High Copy
Gene/Insert 1
  Gene/Insert name: Angptl4 Intronic Region 3.4 (alt name: In3.4)
  Species: D. rerio (zebrafish)
  Insert size (bp): 314
  Promoter: cFOS
  Cloning method: Gateway Cloning
  Sequencing primers: 5′ In3.4 F primer; 3′ EGFP R primer
Gene/Insert 2
  Gene/Insert name: Minimal cFOS
  Species: M. musculus (mouse)
  Insert size (bp): 100
Gene/Insert 3
  Gene/Insert name: EGFP
  Insert size (bp): 1000
Terms and licenses: Academic/Nonprofit Terms; Industry Terms: Not Available to Industry
How to cite: pJMD-In3.4:EGFP was a gift from John Rawls (Addgene plasmid # 44662 ; http://n2t.net/addgene:44662 ; RRID:Addgene_44662)
